Addgene plasmid #152320: pGBW-m4133623
Purpose: Mammalian expression plasmid for SARS-CoV-2 3C-like proteinase
Depositing lab: Ginkgo Bioworks & Benjie Chen. Depositing organization: Ginkgo Bioworks.
Backbone
  Vector backbone: pTwist_CMV_Puro_6
  Backbone size w/o insert (bp): 6080
  Vector type: Mammalian Expression
  Selectable markers: Puromycin
Growth in bacteria
  Bacterial resistance: Ampicillin, 100 μg/mL
  Growth temperature: 37°C
  Growth strain: DH5alpha
  Copy number: High Copy
Gene/Insert
  Gene/Insert name: SARS-CoV-2 3C-like proteinase (alt name: nsp5)
  Species: Severe acute respiratory syndrome coronavirus 2
  Insert size (bp): 917
  Mutation: codon optimized
  Entrez Gene: ORF1ab (a.k.a. GU280_gp01)
  Promoter: CMV
  Tag / fusion protein: Cleavable TEV;TRX (C terminal on backbone)
  Cloning method: Unknown
Resource information
  A portion of this plasmid was derived from a plasmid made by: GinkgoBioworks
Depositor comments: NCBI reference sequence: YP_009725301.1
How to cite: pGBW-m4133623 was a gift from Ginkgo Bioworks & Benjie Chen (Addgene plasmid # 152320 ; http://n2t.net/addgene:152320 ; RRID:Addgene_152320)
