[The description below was written by a language model from this plasmid's Addgene catalogue record and pLannotate feature annotations shown in this document.]
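Description:
pGBW-m4133623 is a mammalian expression plasmid built on the pTwist_CMV_Puro_6 backbone for producing the SARS-CoV-2 3C-like proteinase (nsp5, the main protease processed out of the ORF1ab polyprotein). The depositor's full sequence is about 7.4 kb, somewhat larger than the sum of the catalogue's stated backbone and insert sizes. It is maintained in E. coli as a high-copy plasmid through a ColE1/pUC-type origin and an ampicillin resistance (β-lactamase) gene. A separate cassette, in which the human ubiquitin C promoter drives puromycin N-acetyltransferase followed by a synthetic poly(A) signal, allows puromycin selection of transfected mammalian cells.

The payload is a codon-optimized nsp5 coding sequence of roughly 0.9 kb, annotated as a fragment of the SARS-CoV-2 replicase polyprotein 1a that spans the sequence origin. The generic annotation text attached to that polyprotein match mentions nsp10, but the catalogue identifies the insert as nsp5. Transcription is driven by the CMV immediate-early enhancer and promoter elements directly upstream, and an SV40 polyadenylation signal lies downstream. The open reading frame continues into backbone-encoded C-terminal fusion partners: E. coli thioredoxin (trxA) followed by a 6xHis tag. The catalogue describes the tag as TEV-cleavable, although the TEV site itself is not annotated in the feature table. Thioredoxin is commonly used as a solubility-enhancing partner, and the His tag permits affinity capture. The expression unit is bracketed by bacterial and T7 terminators and by 5' and 3' β-globin insulator elements, which help isolate it from neighbouring transcription. The record gives no specific application beyond expression of the viral protease in mammalian cells.
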