Features (pLannotate 1.2.2; 21 found; start..end, strand, type, name):
    947..1273    +  CDS            trxA: THIO_ECO57 - Experimental evidence at protein level: Swiss-Prot protein existence level 1. Participates in various redox reactions through the reversible oxidation of its active center dithiol to a disulfide and catalyzes dithiol-disulfide exchange reactions. From Escherichia coli O157:H7.
   1295..1312    +  CDS            6xHis: 6xHis affinity tag
   1389..1510    -  polyA_signal   SV40 poly(A) signal: SV40 polyadenylation signal
   1533..1602    -  CDS            large T antigen (fragment): large T antigen from SV40 (simian virus 40)
   1625..1671    +  terminator     T7 terminator: transcription terminator for bacteriophage T7 RNA polymerase
   1701..1837    +  terminator     rrnG terminator: transcription terminator from the E. coli ribosomal RNA rrnG operon (Albrechtsen et al., 1991)
   1882..1953    +  misc_feature   3' β-globin insulator: insulator downstream of the human β-globin locus (Farrell et al., 2002)
   2179..2767    -  rep_origin     ori: high-copy-number ColE1/pMB1/pBR322/pUC origin of replication
   2939..3003    -  CDS            bla(M) (fragment): β-lactamase lacking the signal sequence; bla(M); allows cytosolic expression of β-lactamase
   3267..4476    +  promoter       UbC promoter: human ubiquitin C promoter
   4480..5077    +  CDS            PuroR (fragment): puromycin N-acetyltransferase; pac from Streptomyces; confers resistance to puromycin
   5106..5154    +  polyA_signal   poly(A) signal: synthetic polyadenylation signal
   5420..6280    +  CDS            AmpR: β-lactamase; bla; confers resistance to ampicillin, carbenicillin, and related antibiotics
   6293..6429    +  terminator     rrnG terminator: transcription terminator from the E. coli ribosomal RNA rrnG operon (Albrechtsen et al., 1991)
   6574..6645    +  misc_feature   5' β-globin insulator: insulator upstream of the human β-globin locus (Farrell et al., 2002)
   6650..6696    -  terminator     T7 terminator: transcription terminator for bacteriophage T7 RNA polymerase
   6714..6762    -  polyA_signal   poly(A) signal: synthetic polyadenylation signal
   6843..7146    +  enhancer       CMV enhancer: human cytomegalovirus immediate early enhancer
   7219..7236    -  promoter       CMV promoter (fragment): human cytomegalovirus (CMV) immediate early promoter
   7299..7350    +  promoter       CMVd2 promoter: truncated human cytomegalovirus (CMV) immediate early promoter that yields moderately reduced expression relative to the full-length promoter
   7404..925     +  CDS            R1A_SARS2 (fragment) (across the origin) (sequence partly withheld): Experimental evidence at protein level: Swiss-Prot protein existence level 1. [Non-structural protein 10]: Plays a pivotal role in viral transcription by stimulating both nsp14 3'-5' exoribonuclease and nsp16 2'-O-methyltransferase activities. Therefore plays an essential role in viral mRNAs cap methylation. From Severe acute respiratory syndrome coronavirus 2 (2019-nCoV) (SARS-CoV-2).
>Addgene plasmid #152320 | pGBW-m4133623 | depositor full sequence | sequence record 295332 | Full Sequence
CACCATG
[918 nt withheld, positions 8-925]
GAAAACCTTTACTTTCAGTCGATGAGTGACAAAATCATTCATCTAACCGATGACTCCTTTGATACAGACG
TGTTGAAGGCCGATGGTGCGATACTGGTAGATTTCTGGGCTGAATGGTGTGGCCCGTGCAAGATGATCGC
ACCCATTCTGGACGAGATCGCCGACGAGTATCAAGGAAAATTAACTGTCGCTAAGCTTAATATAGATCAG
AACCCAGGGACGGCACCTAAATACGGCATCAGGGGAATACCTACCCTCCTGCTCTTTAAGAATGGGGAAG
TTGCCGCGACAAAAGTGGGAGCCCTGTCTAAGGGCCAGCTAAAAGAGTTCTTGGACGCTAACCTGGCAGG
TTCAGGCTCGGGGCACATGCACCATCACCATCACCATAGCAGCGGGCTCGTGCCACGCGGCTAAGCTAGC
TTGACTGACTGAGATACAGCGTACCTTCAGCTCACAGACATGATAAGATACATTGATGAGTTTGGACAAA
CCACAACTAGAATGCAGTGAAAAAAATGCTTTATTTGTGAAATTTGTGATGCTATTGCTTTATTTGTAAC
CATTATAAGCTGCAATAAACAAGTTAACAACAACAATTGCATTCATTTTATGTTTCAGGTTCAGGGGGAG
GTGTGGGAGGTTTTTTAAAGCAAGTAAAACCTCTACAAATGTGGTATTGGCCCATCTCTATCGGTATCGT
AGCATAACCCCTTGGGGCCTCTAAACGGGTCTTGAGGGGTTTTTTGTGCCCCTCGGGCCGGATTGCTATC
TACCGGCATTGGCGCAGAAAAAAATGCCTGATGCGACGCTGCGCGTCTTATACTCCCACATATGCCAGAT
TCAGCAACGGATACGGCTTCCCCAACTTGCCCACTTCCATACGTGTCCTCCTTACCAGAAATTTATCCTT
AAGGTCGTCAGCTATCCTGCAGGCGATCTCTCGATTTCGATCAAGACATTCCTTTAATGGTCTTTTCTGG
ACACCACTAGGGGTCAGAAGTAGTTCATCAAACTTTCTTCCCTCCCTAATCTCATTGGTTACCTTGGGCT
ATCGAAACTTAATTAACCAGTCAAGTCAGCTACTTGGCGAGATCGACTTGTCTGGGTTTCGACTACGCTC
AGAATTGCGTCAGTCAAGTTCGATCTGGTCCTTGCTATTGCACCCGTTCTCCGATTACGAGTTTCATTTA
AATCATGTGAGCAAAAGGCCAGCAAAAGGCCAGGAACCGTAAAAAGGCCGCGTTGCTGGCGTTTTTCCAT
AGGCTCCGCCCCCCTGACGAGCATCACAAAAATCGACGCTCAAGTCAGAGGTGGCGAAACCCGACAGGAC
TATAAAGATACCAGGCGTTTCCCCCTGGAAGCTCCCTCGTGCGCTCTCCTGTTCCGACCCTGCCGCTTAC
CGGATACCTGTCCGCCTTTCTCCCTTCGGGAAGCGTGGCGCTTTCTCATAGCTCACGCTGTAGGTATCTC
AGTTCGGTGTAGGTCGTTCGCTCCAAGCTGGGCTGTGTGCACGAACCCCCCGTTCAGCCCGACCGCTGCG
CCTTATCCGGTAACTATCGTCTTGAGTCCAACCCGGTAAGACACGACTTATCGCCACTGGCAGCAGCCAC
TGGTAACAGGATTAGCAGAGCGAGGTATGTAGGCGGTGCTACAGAGTTCTTGAAGTGGTGGCCTAACTAC
GGCTACACTAGAAGAACAGTATTTGGTATCTGCGCTCTGCTGAAGCCAGTTACCTTCGGAAAAAGAGTTG
GTAGCTCTTGATCCGGCAAACAAACCACCGCTGGTAGCGGTGGTTTTTTTGTTTGCAAGCAGCAGATTAC
GCGCAGAAAAAAAGGATCTCAAGAAGATCCTTTGATCTTTTCTACGGGGTCTGACGCTCAGTGGAACGAA
AACTCACGTTAAGGGATTTTGGTCATGAGATTATCAAAAAGGATCTTCACCTAGATCCTTTTAAATTAAA
AATGAAGTTTTAAATCAATCTAAAGTATATATGAGTAAACTTGGTCTGACAGTTACCAATGCTTAATCAG
TGAGGCACCTATCTCAGCGATCTGTCTATTTCGTTCATCCATAGTTGCATTTAAATTTCCGAACTCTCCA
AGGCCCTCGTCGGAAAATCTTCAAACCTTTCGTCCGATCCATCTTGCAGGCTACCTCTCGAACGAACTAT
CGCAAGTCTCTTGGCCGGCCTTGCGCCTTGGCTATTGCTTGGCAGCGCCTATCGCCAGGTATTACTCCAA
TCCCGAATATCCGAGATCGGGATCACCCGAGAGAAGTTCAACCTACATCCTCAATCCCGATCTATCCGAG
ATCCGAGGAATATCGAAATCGGGGCGCGCCTGGCCTCCGCGCCGGGTTTTGGCGCCTCCCGCGGGCGCCC
CCCTCGTCACGGCGAGCGCTGCCACGTCAGACGAAGGGCGCAGGAGCGTCCTGATCCTTCCGCCCGGACG
CTCAGGACAGCGGCCCGCTGCTCATAAGACTCGGCCTTAGAACCCCAGTATCAGCAGAAGGACATTTTAG
GACGGGACTTGGGTGACTCTAGGGCACTGGTTTTCTTTCCAGAGAGCGGAACAGGCGAGGAAAAGTAGTC
CCTTCTCGGCGATTCTGCGGAGGGATCTCCGTGGGGCGGTGAACGCCGATGATTATATAAGGACGCGCCG
GGTGTGGCACAGCTAGTTCCGTCGCAGCCGGGATTTGGGTCGCGGTTCTTGTTTGTGGATCGCTGTGATC
GTCACTTGGTGAGTAGCGGGCTGCTGGGCTGGCCGGGGCTTTCGTGGCCGCCGGGCCGCTCGGTGGGACG
GAAGCGTGTGGAGAGACCGCCAAGGGCTGTAGTCTGGGTCCGCGAGCAAGGTTGCCCTGAACTGGGGGTT
GGGGGGAGCGCAGCAAAATGGCGGCTGTTCCCGAGTCTTGAATGGAAGACGCTTGTGAGGCGGGCTGTGA
GGTCGTTGAAACAAGGTGGGGGGCATGGTGGGCGGCAAGAACCCAAGGTCTTGAGCCCTTCGCTAATGCG
GGAAAGCTCTTATTCGGGTGAGATGGGCTGGGCACCATCTGGGGACCCTGACGTGAAGTTTGTCACTGAC
TGGAGAACTCGGTTTGTCGTCTGTTGCGGGGGCGGCAGTTATGGCGGTGCCGTTGGGCAGTGCACCCGTA
CCTTTGGGAGCGCGCGCCCTCGTCGTGTCGTGACGTCACCCGTTCTGTTGGCTTATAATGCAGGGTGGGG
CCACCTGCCGGTAGGTGTGCGGTAGGCTTTTCTCCGTCGCAGGACGCAGGGTTCGGGCCTAGGGTAGGCT
CTCCTGAATCGACAGGCGCCGGACCTCTGGTGAGGGGAGGGATAAGTGAGGCGTCAGTTTCTTTGGTCGG
TTTTATGTACCTATCTTCTTAAGTAGCTGAAGCTCCGGTTTTGAACTATGCGCTCGGGGTTGGCGAGTGT
GTTTTGTGAAGTTTTTTAGGCACCTTTTGAAATGTAATCATTTGGGTCAATATGTAATTTTCAGTGTTAG
ACTTGTAAATTGTCCGCTAAATTCTGGCCGTTTTTGGCTTTTTTGTTAGACAACATGACCGAGTACAAGC
CCACGGTGCGCCTCGCCACCCGCGACGACGTCCCCAGGGCCGTACGCACCCTCGCCGCCGCGTTCGCCGA
CTACCCCGCCACGCGCCACACCGTCGATCCGGACCGCCACATCGAGCGGGTCACCGAGCTGCAAGAACTC
TTCCTCACGCGCGTCGGGCTCGACATCGGCAAGGTGTGGGTCGCGGACGACGGCGCCGCGGTGGCGGTCT
GGACCACGCCGGAGAGCGTCGAAGCGGGGGCGGTGTTCGCCGAGATCGGCCCGCGCATGGCCGAGTTGAG
CGGTTCCCGGCTGGCCGCGCAGCAACAGATGGAGGGCCTCCTGGCGCCGCACCGGCCCAAGGAGCCCGCG
TGGTTCCTGGCCACCGTCGGCGTCTCGCCCGACCACCAGGGCAAGGGTCTGGGCAGCGCCGTCGTGCTCC
CCGGAGTGGAGGCCGCCGAGCGCGCCGGGGTGCCCGCCTTCCTGGAGACCTCCGCGCCCCGCAACCTCCC
CTTCTACGAGCGGCTCGGCTTCACCGTCACCGCCGACGTCGAGGTGCCCGAAGGACCGCGCACCTGGTGC
ATGACCCGCAAGCCCGGTGCCTAGGCTAGTATGTAAGCCTAGTCTTAGATAATAAAATCGCTATCCATCG
AAGATGGATGTGTGTTGGTTTTTTGTGTGTGTAACGCTAGGCGCGCCTGGTGTACCGAGAACGATCCTCT
CAGTGCGAGTCTCGACGATCCATATCGTTGCTTGGCAGTCAGCCAGTCGGAATCCAGCTTGGGACCCAGG
AAGTCCAATCGTCAGATATTGTACTCAAGCCTGGTCACGGCAGCGTACCGATCTGTTTAAACCTAGATAT
TGATAGTCTGATCGGTCAACGTATAATCGAGTCCTAGCTTTTGCAAACATCTATCAAGAGACAGGATCAG
CAGGAGGCTTTCGCATGAGTATTCAACATTTCCGTGTCGCCCTTATTCCCTTTTTTGCGGCATTTTGCCT
TCCTGTTTTTGCTCACCCAGAAACGCTGGTGAAAGTAAAAGATGCTGAAGATCAGTTGGGTGCGCGAGTG
GGTTACATCGAACTGGATCTCAACAGCGGTAAGATCCTTGAGAGTTTTCGCCCCGAAGAACGCTTTCCAA
TGATGAGCACTTTTAAAGTTCTGCTATGTGGCGCGGTATTATCCCGTATTGACGCCGGGCAAGAGCAACT
CGGTCGCCGCATACACTATTCTCAGAATGACTTGGTTGAGTATTCACCAGTCACAGAAAAGCATCTTACG
GATGGCATGACAGTAAGAGAATTATGCAGTGCTGCCATAACCATGAGTGATAACACTGCGGCCAACTTAC
TTCTGACAACGATTGGAGGACCGAAGGAGCTAACCGCTTTTTTGCACAACATGGGGGATCATGTAACTCG
CCTTGATCGTTGGGAACCGGAGCTGAATGAAGCCATACCAAACGACGAGCGTGACACCACGATGCCTGTA
GCAATGGCAACAACCTTGCGTAAACTATTAACTGGCGAACTACTTACTCTAGCTTCCCGGCAACAGTTGA
TAGACTGGATGGAGGCGGATAAAGTTGCAGGACCACTTCTGCGCTCGGCCCTTCCGGCTGGCTGGTTTAT
TGCTGATAAATCTGGAGCCGGTGAGCGTGGGTCTCGCGGTATCATTGCAGCACTGGGGCCAGATGGTAAG
CCCTCCCGTATCGTAGTTATCTACACGACGGGGAGTCAGGCAACTATGGATGAACGAAATAGACAGATCG
CTGAGATAGGTGCCTCACTGATTAAGCATTGGTAACCGATTCTAGGTGCATTGGCGCAGAAAAAAATGCC
TGATGCGACGCTGCGCGTCTTATACTCCCACATATGCCAGATTCAGCAACGGATACGGCTTCCCCAACTT
GCCCACTTCCATACGTGTCCTCCTTACCAGAAATTTATCCTTAAGATCGTTTAAACTCGACTCTGGCTCT
ATCGAATCTCCGTCGTTTCGAGCTTACGCGAACAGCCGTGGCGCTCATTTGCTCGTCGGGCATCGAATCT
CGTCAGCTATCGTCAGCTTACCTTTTTGGCAGCGATCGCGGCTCCCGACATCTTGGACCATTAGCTCCAC
AGGTATCTTCTTCCCTCTAGTGGTCATAACAGCAGCTTCAGCTACCTCTCAATTCAAAAAACCCCTCAAG
ACCCGTTTAGAGGCCCCAAGGGGTTATGCTATCAATCGTTGCGTTACACACACAAAAAACCAACACACAT
CCATCTTCGATGGATAGCGATTTTATTATCTAACTGCTGATCGAGTGTAGCCAGATCTAGTAATCAATTA
CGGGGTCATTAGTTCATAGCCCATATATGGAGTTCCGCGTTACATAACTTACGGTAAATGGCCCGCCTGG
CTGACCGCCCAACGACCCCCGCCCATTGACGTCAATAATGACGTATGTTCCCATAGTAACGCCAATAGGG
ACTTTCCATTGACGTCAATGGGTGGAGTATTTACGGTAAACTGCCCACTTGGCAGTACATCAAGTGTATC
ATATGCCAAGTACGCCCCCTATTGACGTCAATGACGGTAAATGGCCCGCCTGGCATTATGCCCAGTACAT
GACCTTATGGGACTTTCCTACTTGGCAGTACATCTACGTATTAGTCATCGCTATTACCATGCTGATGCGG
TTTTGGCAGTACATCAATGGGCGTGGATAGCGGTTTGACTCACGGGGATTTCCAAGTCTCCACCCCATTG
ACGTCAATGGGAGTTTGTTTTGGCACCAAAATCAACGGGACTTTCCAAAATGTCGTAACAACTCCGCCCC
ATTGACGCAAATGGGCGGTAGGCGTGTACGGTGGGAGGTCTATATAAGCAGAGCTGGTTTAGTGAACCGT
CAGATCAGATCTTTGTCGATCCTACCATCCACTCGACACACCCGCCAGCGGCCGC
